>Addgene plasmid #247281 | NSK195 SFFV-mCherry-SGc(EBER2.os13.9)cSG-EGFP-(3xMS2) (FLP-IN) | addgene full sequence | sequence record 490828 | Addgene NGS Result
AGTATCTGCTCCCTGCTTGTGTGTTGGAGGTCGCTGAGTAGTGCGCGAGCAAAATTTAAGCTACAACAAG
GCAAGGCTTGACCGACAATTGCCGATAAAATAAAAGATTTTATTTAGTCTCCAGAAAAAGGGGGGAATGA
AAGACCCCACCTGTAGGTTTGGCAAGCTAGCTGCAGTAACGCCATTTTGCAAGGCATGGAAAAATACCAA
ACCAAGAATAGAGAAGTTCAGATCAAGGGCGGGTACATGAAAATAGCTAACGTTGGGCCAAACAGGATAT
CTGCGGTGAGCAGTTTCGGCCCCGGCCCGGGGCCAAGAACAGATGGTCACCGCAGTTTCGGCCCCGGCCC
GAGGCCAAGAACAGATGGTCCCCAGATATGGCCCAACCCTCAGCAGTTTCTTAAGACCCATCAGATGTTT
CCAGGCTCCCCCAAGGACCTGAAATGACCCTGCGCCTTATTTGAATTAACCAATCAGCCTGCTTCTCGCT
TCTGTTCGCGCGCTTCTGCTTCCCGAGCTCTATAAAAGAGCTCACAACCCCTCACTCGGCGCGCCAGTCC
TCCGACAGACTGAGTCGCCCGGGAAGCTTCGCCACCATGGTGAGCAAGGGCGAGGAGGATAACATGGCCA
TCATCAAGGAGTTCATGCGCTTCAAGGTGCACATGGAGGGCTCCGTGAACGGCCACGAGTTCGAGATCGA
GGGCGAGGGCGAGGGCCGCCCCTACGAGGGCACCCAGACCGCCAAGCTGAAGGTGACCAAGGGTGGCCCC
CTGCCCTTCGCCTGGGACATCCTGTCCCCTCAGTTCATGTACGGCTCCAAGGCCTACGTGAAGCACCCCG
CCGACATTCCCGACTACTTGAAGCTGTCCTTCCCCGAGGGCTTCAAGTGGGAGCGCGTGATGAACTTCGA
GGACGGCGGCGTGGTGACCGTGACCCAGGACTCCTCCCTGCAGGACGGCGAGTTCATCTACAAGGTGAAG
CTGCGCGGCACCAACTTCCCCTCCGACGGCCCCGTAATGCAGAAGAAGACCATGGGCTGGGAGGCCTCCT
CCGAGCGGATGTACCCCGAGGACGGCGCCCTGAAGGGCGAGATCAAGCAGAGGCTGAAGCTGAAGGACGG
CGGCCACTACGACGCTGAGGTCAAGACCACCTACAAGGCCAAGAAGCCCGTGCAGCTGCCCGGCGCCTAC
AACGTCAACATCAAGTTGGACATCACCTCCCACAACGAGGACTACACCATCGTGGAACAGTACGAACGCG
CCGAGGGCCGCCACTCCACCGGCGGCATGGACGAGCTGTACAAGAGCGACGCGTTGGAAGCCAGACACAA
ACAGAAAATTGTGGCTCCGGTGAAACAGACTTTGAATTTTGACCTTCTGAAGCTGGCGGGAGACGTCGAG
TCCAACCCCGGTCCCGGTACCGGATCCAACAGCGGACAAGCCGAATACCCTTCTCCCAGAGGGATTAGAG
AATGGCATATGCGACGGCCATGGACTGGTTCATAGCCGTCTGTTATGTCCTGGCTTGCAAATGCTCTAGG
CGGGAAGCCTCTCTTCTCCTCCACCGGTACTAGTGAGGCACGGCATAAGCAAAAGATCGTAGCCCCAGTA
AAGCAAACACTCAACTTCGATCTACTCAAACTCGCAGGTGATGTGGAATCTAATCCAGGACCCTCGAGTG
TCTCAAAGGGCGAGGAACTTTTTACGGGCGTTGTTCCGATCCTCGTCGAATTGGACGGGGACGTTAATGG
GCATAAATTCTCAGTTAGTGGTGAGGGTGAGGGGGACGCGACATATGGGAAACTTACGCTGAAGTTCATA
TGTACCACCGGAAAATTGCCAGTGCCGTGGCCTACTCTCGTCACCACCCTGACATATGGTGTTCAGTGTT
TTAGCCGGTATCCAGACCATATGAAACAGCACGATTTTTTTAAATCCGCTATGCCTGAAGGTTACGTACA
GGAGCGAACGATATTTTTTAAAGACGACGGAAACTACAAAACTAGAGCCGAGGTAAAATTCGAGGGTGAC
ACTCTCGTGAACCGGATCGAACTGAAGGGCATAGATTTTAAGGAGGATGGCAATATACTGGGCCACAAGC
TCGAATACAACTATAATTCTCATAATGTCTATATCATGGCGGACAAACAGAAAAACGGCATCAAGGTAAA
CTTTAAAATCCGACACAATATTGAGGACGGCTCTGTCCAGCTTGCGGACCATTACCAACAGAACACGCCG
ATAGGGGATGGTCCAGTACTTCTCCCTGATAATCACTATTTGTCTACTCAGTCAGCTCTTAGCAAGGACC
CAAACGAAAAACGGGATCACATGGTCCTTCTTGAGTTCGTCACTGCGGCTGGGATAACACTCGGGATGGA
CGAACTGTATAAGTAGGCCGGAGGGCCCACGTACACCATCAGGGTACGTCTCAGACACCATCAGGGTCTG
TCTGGTACAGCATCAGCGTACCATGGCCCGAACAAAAACTCATCTCAGAAGAGGATCTGAATAGCGCCGT
CGACCATCATCATAATCATCATTGAGTTTAAACCCGCTGATCAGCCTCGACTGTGCCTTCTAGTTGCCAG
CCATCTGTTGTTTGCCCCTCCCCCGTGCCTTCCTTGACCCTGGAAGGTGCCACTCCCACTGTCCTTTCCT
AATAAAATGAGGAAATTGCATCGCATTGTCTGAGTAGGTGTCATTCTATTCTGGGGGGTGGGGTGGGGCA
GGACAGCAAGGGGGAGGATTGGGAAGACAATAGCAGGCATGCTGGGGATGCGGTGGGCTCTATGGAGATC
TATCGATGTTCTGGGGATGCGGTGGGCTCTATGGCTTCTGAGGCGGAAAGAACCAGCTGGGGCTCTAGGG
GGTATCCCC
[124 nt withheld, positions 2880-3003]
C
[91 nt withheld, positions 3005-3095]
AGGGTGATGGTTCACGTACCTAGAAGTTCCTATTCCGAAGTTCCTATTCTCTAGAAAGTATAGGAACTTC
CTTGGCCAAAAAGCCTGAACTCACCGCGACGTCTGTCGAGAAGTTTCTGATCGAAAAGTTCGACAGCGTC
TCCGACCTGATGCAGCTCTCGGAGGGCGAAGAATCTCGTGCTTTCAGCTTCGATGTAGGAGGGCGTGGAT
ATGTCCTGCGGGTAAATAGCTGCGCCGATGGTTTCTACAAAGATCGTTATGTTTATCGGCACTTTGCATC
GGCCGCGCTCCCGATTCCGGAAGTGCTTGACATTGGGGAATTCAGCGAGAGCCTGACCTATTGCATCTCC
CGCCGTGCACAGGGTGTCACGTTGCAAGACCTGCCTGAAACCGAACTGCCCGCTGTTCTGCAGCCGGTCG
CGGAGGCCATGGATGCGATCGCTGCGGCCGATCTTAGCCAGACGAGCGGGTTCGGCCCATTCGGACCGCA
AGGAATCGGTCAATACACTACATGGCGTGATTTCATATGCGCGATTGCTGATCCCCATGTGTATCACTGG
CAAACTGTGATGGACGACACCGTCAGTGCGTCCGTCGCGCAGGCTCTCGATGAGCTGATGCTTTGGGCCG
AGGACTGCCCCGAAGTCCGGCACCTCGTGCACGCGGATTTCGGCTCCAACAATGTCCTGACGGACAATGG
CCGCATAACAGCGGTCATTGACTGGAGCGAGGCGATGTTCGGGGATTCCCAATACGAGGTCGCCAACATC
TTCTTCTGGAGGCCGTGGTTGGCTTGTATGGAGCAGCAGACGCGCTACTTCGAGCGGAGGCATCCGGAGC
TTGCAGGATCGCCGCGGCTCCGGGCGTATATGCTCCGCATTGGTCTTGACCAACTCTATCAGAGCTTGGT
TGACGGCAATTTCGATGATGCAGCTTGGGCGCAGGGTCGATGCGACGCAATCGTCCGATCCGGAGCCGGG
ACTGTCGGGCGTACACAAATCGCCCGCAGAAGCGCGGCCGTCTGGACCGATGGCTGTGTAGAAGTACTCG
CCGATAGTGGAAACCGACGCCCCAGCACTCGTCCGAGGGCAAAGGAATAGCACGTACTACGAGATTTCGA
TTCCACCGCCGCCTTCTATGAAAGGTTGGGCTTCGGAATCGTTTTCCGGGACGCCGGCTGGATGATCCTC
CAGCGCGGGGATCTCATGCTGGAGTTCTTCGCCCACCCCAACTTGTTTATTGCAGCTTATAATGGTTACA
AATAAAGCAATAGCATCACAAATTTCACAAATAAAGCATTTTTTTCACTGCATTCTAGTTGTGGTTTGTC
CAAACTCATCAATGTATCTTATCATGTCTGTATACCGTCGACCTCTAGCTAGAGCTTGGCGTAATCATGG
TCATAGCTGTTTCCTGTGTGAAATTGTTATCCGCTCACAATTCCACACAACATACGAGCCGGAAGCATAA
AGTGTAAAGCCTGGGGTGCCTAATGAGTGAGCTAACTCACATTAATTGCGTTGCGCTCACTGCCCGCTTT
CCAGTCGGGAAACCTGTCGTGCCAGCTGCATTAATGAATCGGCCAACGCGCGGGGAGAGGCGGTTTGCGT
ATTGGGCGCTCTTCCGCTTCCTCGCTCACTGACTCGCTGCGCTCGGTCGTTCGGCTGCGGCGAGCGGTAT
CAGCTCACTCAAAGGCGGTAATACGGTTATCCACAGAATCAGGGGATAACGCAGGAAAGAACATGTGAGC
AAAAGGCCAGCAAAAGGCCAGGAACCGTAAAAAGGCCGCGTTGCTGGCGTTTTTCCATAGGCTCCGCCCC
CCTGACGAGCATCACAAAAATCGACGCTCAAGTCAGAGGTGGCGAAACCCGACAGGACTATAAAGATACC
AGGCGTTTCCCCCTGGAAGCTCCCTCGTGCGCTCTCCTGTTCCGACCCTGCCGCTTACCGGATACCTGTC
CGCCTTTCTCCCTTCGGGAAGCGTGGCGCTTTCTCATAGCTCACGCTGTAGGTATCTCAGTTCGGTGTAG
GTCGTTCGCTCCAAGCTGGGCTGTGTGCACGAACCCCCCGTTCAGCCCGACCGCTGCGCCTTATCCGGTA
ACTATCGTCTTGAGTCCAACCCGGTAAGACACGACTTATCGCCACTGGCAGCAGCCACTGGTAACAGGAT
TAGCAGAGCGAGGTATGTAGGCGGTGCTACAGAGTTCTTGAAGTGGTGGCCTAACTACGGCTACACTAGA
AGAACAGTATTTGGTATCTGCGCTCTGCTGAAGCCAGTTACCTTCGGAAAAAGAGTTGGTAGCTCTTGAT
CCGGCAAACAAACCACCGCTGGTAGCGGTGGTTTTTTTGTTTGCAAGCAGCAGATTACGCGCAGAAAAAA
AGGATCTCAAGAAGATCCTTTGATCTTTTCTACGGGGTCTGACGCTCAGTGGAACGAAAACTCACGTTAA
GGGATTTTGGTCATGAGATTATCAAAAAGGATCTTCACCTAGATCCTTTTAAATTAAAAATGAAGTTTTA
AATCAATCTAAAGTATATATGAGTAAACTTGGTCTGACAGTTACCAATGCTTAATCAGTGAGGCACCTAT
CTCAGCGATCTGTCTATTTCGTTCATCCATAGTTGCCTGACTCCCCGTCGTGTAGATAACTACGATACGG
GAGGGCTTACCATCTGGCCCCAGTGCTGCAATGATACCGCGAGACCCACGCTCACCGGCTCCAGATTTAT
CAGCAATAAACCAGCCAGCCGGAAGGGCCGAGCGCAGAAGTGGTCCTGCAACTTTATCCGCCTCCATCCA
GTCTATTAATTGTTGCCGGGAAGCTAGAGTAAGTAGTTCGCCAGTTAATAGTTTGCGCAACGTTGTTGCC
ATTGCTACAGGCATCGTGGTGTCACGCTCGTCGTTTGGTATGGCTTCATTCAGCTCCGGTTCCCAACGAT
CAAGGCGAGTTACATGATCCCCCATGTTGTGCAAAAAAGCGGTTAGCTCCTTCGGTCCTCCGATCGTTGT
CAGAAGTAAGTTGGCCGCAGTGTTATCACTCATGGTTATGGCAGCACTGCATAATTCTCTTACTGTCATG
CCATCCGTAAGATGCTTTTCTGTGACTGGTGAGTACTCAACCAAGTCATTCTGAGAATAGTGTATGCGGC
GACCGAGTTGCTCTTGCCCGGCGTCAATACGGGATAATACCGCGCCACATAGCAGAACTTTAAAAGTGCT
CATCATTGGAAAACGTTCTTCGGGGCGAAAACTCTCAAGGATCTTACCGCTGTTGAGATCCAGTTCGATG
TAACCCACTCGTGCACCCAACTGATCTTCAGCATCTTTTACTTTCACCAGCGTTTCTGGGTGAGCAAAAA
CAGGAAGGCAAAATGCCGCAAAAAAGGGAATAAGGGCGACACGGAAATGTTGAATACTCATACTCTTCCT
TTTTCAATATTATTGAAGCATTTATCAGGGTTATTGTCTCATGAGCGGATACATATTTGAATGTATTTAG
AAAAATAAACAAATAGGGGTTCCGCGCACATTTCCCCGAAAAGTGCCACCTGACGTCGACGGATCGGGAG
ATCTCCCGATCCCCTATGGTGCACTCTCAGTACAATCTGCTCTGATGCCGCATAGTTAAGCC
Features (pLannotate 1.2.2; 21 found; start..end, strand, type, name):
    176..583     +  promoter       SFFV promoter: spleen focus-forming virus long terminal repeat (LTR) promoter
    597..1304    +  CDS            mCherry: mCherry is a basic (constitutively fluorescent) red fluorescent protein published in 2004, derived from Discosoma sp.. It is reported to be a very rapidly-maturing monomer with low acid sensitivity.
   1350..1408    +  CDS            F2A (fragment): 2A peptide from foot-and-mouth disease virus polyprotein Eukaryotic ribosomes fail to insert a peptide bond between the Gly and Pro residues, yielding separate polypeptides.
   1468..1520    +  ncRNA          GABA3: Accession: RF01803 - Editing element of GABA-3 exon 9
   1680..2393    +  CDS            EGFP: EGFP is a basic (constitutively fluorescent) green fluorescent protein published in 1996, derived from Aequorea victoria. It is reported to be a rapidly-maturing weak dimer with moderate acid sensitivity.
   2571..2795    +  polyA_signal   bGH poly(A) signal: bovine growth hormone polyadenylation signal
   2811..2834    +  polyA_signal   bGH poly(A) signal (fragment): bovine growth hormone polyadenylation signal
   2838..2859    +  promoter       SV40 promoter (fragment): SV40 enhancer and early promoter
   2880..3113    +  rep_origin     f1 ori (fragment) (sequence partly withheld): f1 bacteriophage origin of replication; arrow indicates direction of (+) strand synthesis
   3118..3165    +  protein_bind   FRT: FLP-mediated recombination occurs in the 8-bp core sequence TCTAGAAA (Turan and Bode, 2011). FLP recombinase from the Saccharomyces cerevisiae 2μ plasmid
   3173..4195    +  CDS            HygR: aminoglycoside phosphotransferase from E. coli; aph(4)-Ia; confers resistance to hygromycin
   4205..4330    +  CDS            ble (fragment): BLE_KLEPN - Experimental evidence at protein level: Swiss-Prot protein existence level 1. Binding protein with a strong affinity to the bleomycin family of antibiotics. Binds to CL990; an antimitotic-antibiotic compound. From Klebsiella pneumoniae.
   4325..4446    +  polyA_signal   SV40 poly(A) signal: SV40 polyadenylation signal
   4519..4535    -  protein_bind   lac operator: The lac repressor binds to the lac operator to inhibit transcription in E. coli. This inhibition can be relieved by adding lactose or isopropyl-β-D-thiogalactopyranoside (IPTG). lac repressor encoded by lacI
   4543..4573    -  promoter       lac promoter: promoter for the E. coli lac operon
   4588..4609    -  protein_bind   CAP binding site: CAP binding activates transcription in the presence of cAMP. E. coli catabolite activator protein
   4622..4714    -  CDS            lacI (fragment): lac repressor; lacI; The lac repressor binds to the lac operator to inhibit transcription in E. coli. This inhibition can be relieved by adding lactose or isopropyl-β-D-thiogalactopyranoside (IPTG).
   4897..5485    -  rep_origin     ori: high-copy-number ColE1/pMB1/pBR322/pUC origin of replication
   5656..6516    -  CDS            AmpR: β-lactamase; bla; confers resistance to ampicillin, carbenicillin, and related antibiotics
   6517..6621    -  promoter       AmpR promoter: bla
   6680..5       -  misc_feature   bom (fragment) (across the origin): basis of mobility region from pBR322
