[The description below was written by a language model from this plasmid's Addgene catalogue record and pLannotate feature annotations shown in this document.]
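Description:
NSK195 SFFV-mCherry-SGc(EBER2.os13.9)cSG-EGFP-(3xMS2) (FLP-IN) is a 6.7 kb mammalian expression plasmid built on a Flp-In-type backbone and described as a modulADAR sensor for EBER2. In bacteria it is maintained through a high-copy ColE1/pUC origin and selected with ampicillin via the bla gene. For mammalian cells the backbone carries a single FRT site placed directly upstream of a hygromycin resistance coding sequence followed by an SV40 polyadenylation signal. No intact promoter is annotated in front of HygR. This matches the usual Flp-In design, in which FLP-mediated recombination into a genomic FRT landing pad supplies the promoter, so that hygromycin resistance marks correct single-copy integrants. Only fragments of the f1 origin, SV40 promoter, ble and lacI are detected, and these appear to be backbone remnants.

The payload is a single synthetic transcription unit driven by the SFFV LTR promoter and terminated by the bGH poly(A) signal. mCherry is encoded first and serves as a constitutive marker of expression. It is followed by a partial F2A ribosome-skipping peptide, the sensor segment (EBER2.os13.9), and then EGFP. The annotation tool flags a match to the GABRA3 exon 9 editing element within the sensor region, a known ADAR substrate motif. The name and purpose suggest that EGFP output depends on ADAR editing triggered when the sensor pairs with EBER2 RNA, although the record does not spell out the mechanism. The "cSG"/"SGc" linkers and the 3xMS2 hairpins named in the title are not annotated in the feature table; the unannotated stretch between EGFP and the poly(A) signal could hold the MS2 repeats. The plasmid is intended for ratiometric green-over-red reporting of EBER2 in living mammalian cells.
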