Addgene plasmid #247281: NSK195 SFFV-mCherry-SGc(EBER2.os13.9)cSG-EGFP-(3xMS2) (FLP-IN)
Purpose: modulADAR sensor for EBER2
Depositing lab: Xiaojing Gao. Depositing organization: Stanford University. Publication: Sequence-Independent RNA Sensing in Living Mammalian Cells. Kolber NS, Kaseniit KE, Lanz TV, Robinson WH, Gao XJ. bioRxiv [Preprint]. 2025 Sep 18:2025.09.18.677213. doi: 10.1101/2025.09.18.677213. PubMed 41000785.
Backbone
  Vector backbone: FLP-IN
  Vector type: Mammalian Expression
Growth in bacteria
  Bacterial resistance: Ampicillin, 100 μg/mL
  Growth temperature: 37°C
  Growth strain: DH5alpha
  Copy number: High Copy
Gene/Insert
  Gene/Insert name: mCherry-EBER2.os13.9-EGFP
  Species: Synthetic
  Mutation: WT
  Promoter: SFFV
  Cloning method: Unknown
Terms and licenses: Academic/Nonprofit Terms; Industry Terms: Not Available to Industry
How to cite: NSK195 SFFV-mCherry-SGc(EBER2.os13.9)cSG-EGFP-(3xMS2) (FLP-IN) was a gift from Xiaojing Gao (Addgene plasmid # 247281 ; http://n2t.net/addgene:247281 ; RRID:Addgene_247281)
